>Addgene plasmid #25225 | USP08 (2GFO) | depositor partial sequence | sequence record 11699 | Author sequence
ATGCCTGCTGTGGCTTCAGTTCCTAAAGAACTCTACCTCAGTTCTTCACTAAAAGACCTTAATAAGAAGA
CAGAAGTTAAACCAGAGAAAATAAGCACTAAGAGTTATGTGCACAGTGCCCTGAAGATCTTTAAGACAGC
AGAAGAATGCAGATTAGATCGTGATGAGGAAAGGGCCTATGTACTATATATGAAATACGTGACTGTTTAT
AATCTTATCAAAAAAAGACCTGATTTCAAGCAACAGCAGGATTATTTCCATTCAATACTTGGACCTGGAA
ACATCAAAAAAGCTGTCGAAGAAGCTGAAAGACTCTCTGAAAGCCTTAAATTAAGATATGAAGAAGCTGA
AGTCCGGAAAAAACTTGAGGAAAAAGACAGGCAGGAGGAAGCACAGCGGCTACAACAAAAAAGGCAGGAA
ACAGGA
