>Addgene plasmid #25225 | USP08 (2GFO) | addgene partial sequence | sequence record 31305 | 25225 with T7
TTCCCTCTGAATATTTTGTTTACTTTAAGAAGGAGATATACCATGGGCAGCAGCCATCATCATCATCATC
ACAGCAGCGGCCTGGTTCCGCGTGGTAGTATGCCTGCTGTGGCTTCAGTTCCTAAAGAACTCTACCTCAG
TTCTTCACTAAAAGACCTTAATAAGAAGACAGAAGTTAAACCAGAGAAAATAAGCACTAAGAGTTATGTG
CACAGTGCCCTGAAGATCTTTAAGACAGCAGAAGAATGCAGATTAGATCGTGATGAGGAAAGGGCCTATG
TACTATATATGAAATACGTGACTGTTTATAATCTTATCAAAAAAAGACCTGATTTCAAGCAACAGCAGGA
TTATTTCCATTCAATACTTGGACCTGGAAACATCAAAAAAGCTGTCGAAGAAGCTGAAAGACTCTCTGAA
AGCCTTAAATTAAGATATGAAGAAGCTGAAGTCCGGAAAAAACTTGAGGAAAAAGACAGGCAGGAGGAAG
CACAGCGGCTACAACAAAAAAGGCAGGAAACAGGATGATGACGAAGCTTGCGGCCGCACTCGAGCACCAC
CACCACCACCACTGAGATCCGGCTGCTAACAAAGCCCGAAAGGAAGCTGAGTTGGCTGCTGCCACCGCTG
AGCAATAACTAGCATAACCCCTTGGGGCCTCTAAACGGGTCTTGAGGGGTTTTTTGCTGAAAGGAGGAAC
TATATCCGGATTGGCGAATGGG
[124 nt withheld, positions 723-846]
C
[35 nt withheld, positions 848-882]
