[The description below was written by a language model from this plasmid's Addgene catalogue record.]
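Description:
USP08 (2GFO) is a bacterial expression plasmid built on the pET28a-LIC backbone, a ligation-independent-cloning derivative of pET28a produced by a structural genomics group. It carries kanamycin resistance for selection and is listed as high copy, with propagation in a standard cloning strain such as DH5alpha. The record includes no feature table, so the promoter and other regulatory elements are not explicitly annotated. However, the listed sequencing primers (T7 forward and T7 terminator) fit the usual pET arrangement, in which the insert sits between a T7 promoter and T7 terminator and is expressed in a host supplying T7 RNA polymerase.

The insert is a 426 bp fragment of human USP8 (also known as UBPY), a ubiquitin-specific protease, fused to an N-terminal His tag for metal-affinity purification. The insert name indicates residues 1–142, which matches the 426 bp length, so this is a truncated domain construct rather than the full open reading frame, as the stated purpose warns. There is an internal inconsistency in the record: an alternative name describes the insert as the catalytic domain, whereas the residue range in the insert name points to the N-terminal region of the protein. The record does not resolve this, so users should verify the encoded region by sequencing or against the associated structure entry.

The construct was made to produce recombinant protein in bacteria for structure determination and is linked to the deposited structure 2GFO. It is suited to producing and purifying this USP8 fragment for crystallographic, biophysical or biochemical work.
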