Addgene plasmid #25225: USP08 (2GFO)
Purpose: Bacterial expression for structure determination; may not be full ORF
Depositing lab: Cheryl Arrowsmith. Depositing organization: University of Toronto.
Backbone
  Vector backbone: pET28a-LIC
  Backbone manufacturer: SGC
  Backbone size w/o insert (bp): 7328
  Vector type: Bacterial Expression
Growth in bacteria
  Bacterial resistance: Kanamycin, 50 μg/mL
  Growth temperature: 37°C
  Growth strain: DH5alpha
  Copy number: High Copy
Gene/Insert
  Gene/Insert name: usp08.hs.0001-0142 (alt names: PDB: 2GFO; ubiquitin specific protease 8, catalytic domain; Usp8)
  Species: H. sapiens (human)
  Insert size (bp): 426
  Entrez Gene: USP8 (a.k.a. HumORF8, PITA4, SPG59, UBPY)
  Tag / fusion protein: His (N terminal on insert)
  Cloning method: Restriction Enzyme
  Sequencing primers: 5′ T7; 3′ T7-term
Terms and licenses: Academic/Nonprofit Terms; Industry Terms: Not Available to Industry
Depositor comments: PDB: 2GFO. http://www.thesgc.org/structures/2GFO/
How to cite: USP08 (2GFO) was a gift from Cheryl Arrowsmith (Addgene plasmid # 25225)
